>Addgene plasmid #193177 | AAV-PB-SRT-tdTomato_BC12 | addgene full sequence | sequence record 379017 | Addgene NGS Result
GCTAATAACAGGCCTGCTGGTAATCGCAGGCCTTTTTATTTGGTGTATTTAGAAAAATAAACAAATAGGG
GTTCCGCGCACATTTCCCCGAAAAGTGCCACCTAAATTGTAAGCGTTAATATTTTGTTAAAATTCGCGTT
AAATTTTTGTTAAATCAGCTCATTTTTTAACCAATAGGCCGAAATCGGCAAAATCCCTTATAAATCAAAA
GAATAGACCGAGATAGGGTTGAGTGGCCGCTACAGGGCGCTCCCATTCGCCATTCAGGCTGCGCAACTGT
TGGGAAGGGCGTTTCGGTGCGGGCCTCTTCGCTATTACGCCAGCTGGCGAAAGGGGGATGTGCTGCAAGG
CGATTAAGTTGGGTAACGCCAGGGTTTTCCCAGTCACGACGTTGTAAAACGACGGCCAGTGAGCGCGACG
TAATACGACTCACTATAGGGCGAATTGTAGGCGGAAGGCCGTCAAGGCCGCATGGCTGCGCGCTCGCTCG
CTCACTGAGGCCGCCCGGGCAAAGCCCGGGCGTCGGGCGACCTTTGGTCGCCCGGCCTCAGTGAGCGAGC
GAGCGCGCAGAGAGGGAGTGGCCAACTCCATCACTAGGGGTTCCTATTGACGTCAGATCGCTAAATAATG
ACGTATGTTCCCATAGTAACGCCAATAGGGACTTTCCATTGACGTCAATGGGTGGAGTATTTACGGTAAA
CTGCCCACTTGGCAGTACATCAAGTGTATCATACGTCAAGGCCGCATTTAACCCTAGAAAGATAATCATA
TTGTGACGTACGTTAAAGATAATCATGTGTAAAATTGACGCATGTGTTTTATCGGTCTGTATATCGAGGT
TTATTTATTAATTTGAATAGATATTAAGTTTTATTATATTTACACTTACATACTAATAATAAATTCAACA
AACAATTTATTTATGTTTATTTATTTATTAAAAAAAACAAAAACTCAAAATTTCTTCTATAAAGTAACAA
AACTTTTATCGAATTCCTGCAGCCCAGCTTGATCTTAGGTCCCTCGACGAATTCTCTAGAGAAGAGCATG
CGTGAGGCTCCGGTGCCCGTCAGTGGGCAGAGCGCACATCGCCCACAGTCCCCGAGAAGTTGGGGGGAGG
GGTCGGCAATTGAACCGGTGCCTAGAGAAGGTGGCGCGGGGTAAACTGGGAAAGTGATGTCGTGTACTGG
CTCCGCCTTTTTCCCGAGGGTGGGGGAGAACCGTATATAAGTGCAGTAGTCGCCGTGAACGTTCTTTTTC
GCAACGGGTTTGCCGCCAGAACACAGGTAAGTGCCGTGTGTGGTTCCCGCGGGCCTGGCCTCTTTACGGG
TTATGGCCCTTGCGTGCCTTGAATTACTTCCACGCCCCTGGCTGCAGTACGTGATTCTTGATCCCGAGCT
TCGGGTTGGAAGTGGGTGGGAGAGTTCGAGGCCTTGCGCTTAAGGAGCCCCTTCGCCTCGTGCTTGAGTT
GAGGCCTGGCTTGGGCGCTGGGGCCGCCGCGTGCGAATCTGGTGGCACCTTCGCGCCTGTCTCGCTGCTT
TCGATAAGTCTCTAGCCATTTAAAATTTTTGATGACCTGCTGCGACGCTTTTTTTCTGGCAAGATAGTCT
TGTAAATGCGGGCCAAGATCTGCACACTGGTATTTCGGTTTTTGGGGCCGCGGGCGGCGACGGGGCCCGT
GCGTCCCAGCGCACATGTTCGGCGAGGCGGGGCCTGCGAGCGCGGCCACCGAGAATCGGACGGGGGTAGT
CTCAAGCTGGCCGGCCTGCTCTGGTGCCTGGCCTCGCGCCGCCGTGTATCGCCCCGCCCTGGGCGGCAAG
GCTGGCCCGGTCGGCACCAGTTGCGTGAGCGGAAAGATGGCCGCTTCCCGGCCCTGCTGCAGGGAGCTCA
AAATGGAGGACGCGGCGCTCGGGAGAGCGGGCGGGTGAGTCACCCACACAAAGGAAAAGGGCCTTTCCGT
CCTCAGCCGTCGCTTCATGTGACTCCACGGAGTACCGGGCGCCGTCCAGGCACCTCGATTAGTTCTCGAG
CTTTTGGAGTACGTCGTCTTTAGGTTGGGGGGAGGGGTTTTATGCGATGGAGTTTCCCCACACTGAGTGG
GTGGAGACTGAAGTTAGGCCAGCTTGGCACTTGATGTAATTCTCCTTGGAATTTGCCCTTTTTGAGTTTG
GATCTTGGTTCATTCTCAAGCCTCAGACAGTGGTTCAAAGTTTTTTTCTTCCATTTCAGGTGTCGTGAAA
ACTACGCCAATGGTGAGCAAGGGCGAGGAGGTCATCAAAGAGTTCATGCGCTTCAAGGTGCGCATGGAGG
GCTCCATGAACGGCCACGAGTTCGAGATCGAGGGCGAGGGCGAGGGCCGCCCCTACGAGGGCACCCAGGC
CGCCAAGCTGAAGGTGACCAAGGGCGGCCCCCTGCCCTTCGCCTGGGACATCCTGTCCCCCCAGTTCATG
TACGGCTCCAAGGCGTACGTGAAGCACCCCGCCGACATCCCCGATTACAAGAAGCTGTCCTTCCCCGAGG
GCTTCAAGTGGGAGCGCGTGATGAACTTCGAGGACGGCGGTCTGGTGACCGTGACCCAGGACTCCTCCCT
GCAGGACGGCACGCTGATCTACAAGGTGAAGATGCGCGGCACCAACTTCCCCCCCGACGGCCCCGTAATG
CAGAAGAAGACCATGGGCTGGGAGGCCTCCACCGAGCGCCTGTACCCCCGCGACGGCGTGCTGAAGGGCG
AGATCCACCAGGCCCTGAAGCTGAAGGACGGCGGCCACTACCTGGTGGAGTTCAAGACCATCTACATGGC
CAAGAAGCCCGTGCAACTGCCCGGCTACTACTACGTGGACACCAAGCTGGACATCACCTCCCACAACGAG
GACTACACCATCGTGGAACAGTACGAGCGCTCCGAGGGCCGCCACCACCTGTTCCTGGGGCATGGCACCG
GCAGCACCGGCAGCGGCAGCTCCGGCACCGCCTCCTCCGAGGACAACAACATGGCCGTCATCAAAGAGTT
CATGCGCTTCAAGGTGCGCATGGAGGGCTCCATGAACGGCCACGAGTTCGAGATCGAGGGCGAGGGCGAG
GGCCGCCCCTACGAGGGCACCCAGACCGCCAAGCTGAAGGTGACCAAGGGCGGCCCCCTGCCCTTCGCCT
GGGACATCCTGTCCCCCCAGTTCATGTACGGCTCCAAGGCGTACGTGAAGCACCCCGCCGACATCCCCGA
TTACAAGAAGCTGTCCTTCCCCGAGGGCTTCAAGTGGGAGCGCGTGATGAACTTCGAGGACGGCGGTCTG
GTGACCGTGACCCAGGACTCCTCCCTGCAGGACGGCACGCTGATCTACAAGGTGAAGATGCGCGGCACCA
ACTTCCCCCCCGACGGCCCCGTAATGCAGAAGAAGACCATGGGCTGGGAGGCCTCCACCGAGCGCCTGTA
CCCCCGCGACGGCGTGCTGAAGGGCGAGATCCACCAGGCCCTGAAGCTGAAGGACGGCGGCCACTACCTG
GTGGAGTTCAAGACCATCTACATGGCCAAGAAGCCCGTGCAACTGCCCGGCTACTACTACGTGGACACCA
AGCTGGACATCACCTCCCACAACGAGGACTACACCATCGTGGAACAGTACGAGCGCTCCGAGGGCCGCCA
CCACCTGTTCCTGTACGGCATGGACGAGCTGTACAAGTAATCGATAACAACTCGAGTACCGGCTTAAGTG
ATAGATCGGAAGAGCGGTTCAGCAGGAATGCCGAGACCGGTTTAAACTCAGTGTCCATAGCGACGCCGGC
GCGATAAGCTATCTATAACAAGAAAATATATATATAATAAGTTATCACGTAAGTAGAACATGAAATAACA
ATATAATTATCGTATGAGTTAAATCTTAAAAGTCACGTAAAAGATAATCATGCGTCATTTTGACTCACGC
GGTCGTTATAGTTCAAAATCAGTGACACTTACCGCATTGACAAGCACGCCTCACGGGAGCTCCAAGCGGC
GACTGAGATGTCCTAAATGCACAGCGACGGATTCGCGCTATTTAGAAAGAGAGAGCAATATTTCAAGAAT
GCATGCGTCAATTTTACGCAGACTATCTTTGTTGGGTTAAGAGCTCAAGCTTCTGAGATGCAGGTACATC
CCACTGATGAGTCCCAAATAGGACGAAACGCGCTTCGGTGCGTCTGGGATTCCACTGCTATCCACGCGGC
CGCACGGCATTACGTTAGACGTCTAGGCCACACCACCCTGAAGGCGCCTGCTCGCCTCTGATCTGTTGAA
GCTAAGCAGGGTCGGTCCTGGTTAGTACTTGGATGGGACTCCGCCTGGTAATAGCCGGTACCGTAGGCTT
GCATGGTCATAGCTGTTTCCTTGCGCTGGGGATGCGGTGGGCTCTATAGAGAGTCGATCGTGTGATCGAA
GGAACCCCTAGTGATGGAGTTGGCCACTCCCTCTCTGCGCGCTCGCTCGCTCACTGAGGCCGGGCGACCA
AAGGTCGCCCGACGCCCGGGCTTTGCCCGGGCGGCCTCAGTGAGCGAGCGAGCGCGCAGCATGTAGAGAC
TGGGCCTCATGGGCCTTCCGCCTATCACTGCCCGCTTTCCAGTCGGGAAACCTGTCGTGCCAGCTGCATT
AACATGGTCATAGCTGTTTCCTTGCGTATTGGGCGCTCTCCGCTTCCTCGCTCACTGACTCGCTGCGCTC
GGTCGTTCGGGTAAAGCCTGGGGTGCCTAAATAAAACGAAAGGCCCAGTCTTCCGACTGAGCCTTTCGTT
TTATTGAGCAAAAGGCCAGCAAAAGGCCAGGAACCGTAAAAAGGCCGCGTTGCTGGCGTTTTTCCATAGG
CTCCGCCCCCCTGACGAGCATCACAAAAATCGACGCTCAAGTCAGAGGTGGCGAAACCCGACAGGACTAT
AAAGATACCAGGCGTTTCCCCCTGGAAGCTCCCTCGTGCGCTCTCCTGTTCCGACCCTGCCGCTTACCGG
ATACCTGTCCGCCTTTCTCCCTTCGGGAAGCGTGGCGCTTTCTCATAGCTCACGCTGTAGGTATCTCAGT
TCGGTGTAGGTCGTTCGCTCCAAGCTGGGCTGTGTGCACGAACCCCCCGTTCAGCCCGACCGCTGCGCCT
TATCCGGTAACTATCGTCTTGAGTCCAACCCGGTAAGACACGACTTATCGCCACTGGCAGCAGCCACTGG
TAACAGGATTAGCAGAGCGAGGTATGTAGGCGGTGCTACAGAGTTCTTGAAGTGGTGGCCTAACTACGGC
TACACTAGAAGAACAGTATTTGGTATCTGCGCTCTGCTGAAGCCAGTTACCTTCGGAAAAAGAGTTGGTA
GCTCTTGATCCGGCAAACAAACCACCGCTGGTAGCGGTGGTTTTTTTGTTTGCAAGCAGCAGATTACGCG
CAGAAAAAAAGGATCTCAAGAAGATCCTTTGATCTTTTCTACGGGGTCTGACGCTCAGTGGAACGAAAAC
TCACGTTAAGGGATTTTGGTCATGAGATTATCAAAAAGGATCTTCACCTAGATCCTTTTAAATTAAAAAT
GAAGTTTTAAATCAATCTAAAGTATATATGAGTAAACTTGGTCTGACAGTTACCAATGCTTAATCAGTGA
GGCACCTATCTCAGCGATCTGTCTATTTCGTTCATCCATAGTTGCCTGACTCCCCGTCGTGTAGATAACT
ACGATACGGGAGGGCTTACCATCTGGCCCCAGTGCTGCAATGATACCGCGAGAACCACGCTCACCGGCTC
CAGATTTATCAGCAATAAACCAGCCAGCCGGAAGGGCCGAGCGCAGAAGTGGTCCTGCAACTTTATCCGC
CTCCATCCAGTCTATTAATTGTTGCCGGGAAGCTAGAGTAAGTAGTTCGCCAGTTAATAGTTTGCGCAAC
GTTGTTGCCATTGCTACAGGCATCGTGGTGTCACGCTCGTCGTTTGGTATGGCTTCATTCAGCTCCGGTT
CCCAACGATCAAGGCGAGTTACATGATCCCCCATGTTGTGCAAAAAAGCGGTTAGCTCCTTCGGTCCTCC
GATCGTTGTCAGAAGTAAGTTGGCCGCAGTGTTATCACTCATGGTTATGGCAGCACTGCATAATTCTCTT
ACTGTCATGCCATCCGTAAGATGCTTTTCTGTGACTGGTGAGTACTCAACCAAGTCATTCTGAGAATAGT
GTATGCGGCGACCGAGTTGCTCTTGCCCGGCGTCAATACGGGATAATACCGCGCCACATAGCAGAACTTT
AAAAGTGCTCATCATTGGAAAACGTTCTTCGGGGCGAAAACTCTCAAGGATCTTACCGCTGTTGAGATCC
AGTTCGATGTAACCCACTCGTGCACCCAACTGATCTTCAGCATCTTTTACTTTCACCAGCGTTTCTGGGT
GAGCAAAAACAGGAAGGCAAAATGCCGCAAAAAAGGGAATAAGGGCGACACGGAAATGTTGAATACTCAT
ACTCTTCCTTTTTCAATATTATTGAAGCATTTATCAGGGTTATTGTCTCATGAGCGGATACATATTTGAA
Features (pLannotate 1.2.2; 21 found; start..end, strand, type, name):
     44..78      -  promoter       AmpR promoter (fragment): bla
    104..235     -  rep_origin     M13 ori (fragment): M13 bacteriophage origin of replication; arrow indicates direction of (+) strand synthesis
    256..412     -  CDS            lacZα (fragment): LacZα fragment of β-galactosidase; lacZ fragment
    421..439     +  promoter       T7 promoter: promoter for bacteriophage T7 RNA polymerase
    475..605     -  repeat_region  AAV2 ITR (fragment): inverted terminal repeat of adeno-associated virus serotype 2 inverted
    624..733     +  enhancer       CMV enhancer (fragment): human cytomegalovirus immediate early enhancer
    987..1005    -  misc_feature   MCS (fragment): pBluescript multiple cloning site
   1075..1286    +  promoter       EF-1α core promoter: core promoter for human elongation factor EF-1α
   1287..1400    +  intron         EF-1α intron A (fragment): intron upstream of the start codon of human EF-1α
   2026..2229    +  intron         EF-1α intron A: truncated intron upstream of the start codon of human EF-1α
   2250..3679    +  CDS            tdTomato (fragment): tandem dimeric (pseudo-monomeric) derivative of DsRed (Shaner et al., 2004) mammalian codon-optimized
   4127..4179    +  ncRNA          Hammerhead 1: Accession: RF00163 - Hammerhead ribozyme (type I)
   4220..4338    +  ncRNA          5S rRNA: Accession: RF00001 - 5S ribosomal RNA
   4365..4387    +  polyA_signal   bGH poly(A) signal (fragment): bovine growth hormone polyadenylation signal
   4410..4540    +  repeat_region  AAV2 ITR (fragment): inverted terminal repeat of adeno-associated virus serotype 2 inverted
   4575..4622    -  CDS            lacI (fragment): lac repressor; lacI; The lac repressor binds to the lac operator to inhibit transcription in E. coli. This inhibition can be relieved by adding lactose or isopropyl-β-D-thiogalactopyranoside (IPTG).
   4659..4699    -  rep_origin     RSF ori (fragment): Plasmids containing the RSF 1030 origin of replication can be propagated in E. coli cells that contain additional plasmids with compatible origins.
   4721..4764    +  terminator     rrnB T1 terminator: Escherichia coli rrnB; transcription terminator T1 from the E. coli rrnB gene
   4821..5409    -  rep_origin     ori: high-copy-number ColE1/pMB1/pBR322/pUC origin of replication
   5580..6440    -  CDS            AmpR: β-lactamase; bla; confers resistance to ampicillin, carbenicillin, and related antibiotics
   6441..6504    -  promoter       AmpR promoter: bla
