[The description below was written by a language model from this plasmid's Addgene catalogue record and pLannotate feature annotations shown in this document.]
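Description:
AAV-PB-SRT-tdTomato_BC12 is a 6.5 kb AAV transfer plasmid carrying a barcoded piggyBac self-reporting transposon (SRT) marked with tdTomato. It is maintained in E. coli through a high-copy ColE1/pUC-type origin and an ampicillin resistance gene (β-lactamase with its own promoter). Two AAV2 inverted terminal repeats flank the payload, so the region between them can be packaged into recombinant AAV particles for delivery to mammalian cells. Several small backbone remnants are also annotated (fragments of M13 ori, lacZα, lacI, RSF ori, a T7 promoter and an rrnB T1 terminator) and appear to be vestigial.

Between the ITRs, the annotated expression unit consists of the human EF-1α core promoter with portions of its intron A driving a mammalian codon-optimized tdTomato coding sequence. This is followed downstream by a hammerhead ribozyme match and only a short fragment of the bGH polyadenylation signal. A small CMV enhancer fragment and a 5S rRNA-like hit are also called, and their roles are not explained by the record. The piggyBac terminal repeats themselves are not annotated in the feature table, although the catalogue entry describes the insert as a piggyBac transposon. The entry also states that this version carries a four-nucleotide barcode that distinguishes it from sibling constructs in the series.

In the self-reporting design, transposon-derived transcripts generally read out into flanking genomic DNA after insertion, so integration sites can be recovered from RNA. The associated publication uses such barcoded SRTs in "calling cards" experiments that record transcription factor binding alongside transcriptomes. The transposase needed for mobilization is not encoded here and would have to be supplied separately.
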