Addgene plasmid #193177: AAV-PB-SRT-tdTomato_BC12
Purpose: Barcoded piggyBac self-reporting transposon with tdTomato marker in AAV backbone
Depositing lab: Rob Mitra. Depositing organization: Washington University in Saint Louis. Publication: Measuring transcription factor binding and gene expression using barcoded self-reporting transposon calling cards and transcriptomes. Lalli M, Yen A, Thopte U, Dong F, Moudgil A, Chen X, Milbrandt J, Dougherty JD, Mitra RD. NAR Genom Bioinform. 2022 Aug 31;4(3):lqac061. doi: 10.1093/nargab/lqac061. eCollection 2022 Sep. PubMed 36062164.
Backbone
  Vector backbone: AAV-PB-SRT-tdTomato
  Vector type: AAV
Growth in bacteria
  Bacterial resistance: Ampicillin, 100 μg/mL
  Growth temperature: 37°C
  Growth strain: NEB Stable
  Copy number: High Copy
Gene/Insert
  Gene/Insert name: Barcoded piggyBac tdTomato SRT
  Species: H. sapiens (human)
  Mutation: Barcode: GTTG
  Cloning method: Gibson Cloning
Terms and licenses: Academic/Nonprofit Terms; Industry Terms: Not Available to Industry
How to cite: AAV-PB-SRT-tdTomato_BC12 was a gift from Rob Mitra (Addgene plasmid # 193177 ; http://n2t.net/addgene:193177 ; RRID:Addgene_193177)
